>Addgene plasmid #127852 | HM3C NaVSp1_p pET24b | addgene full sequence | sequence record 260088 | Addgene NGS Result
ATCCGGATATAGTTCCTCCTTTCAGCAAAAAACCCCTCAAGACCCGTTTAGAGGCCCCAAGGGGTTATGC
TAGTTATTGCTCAGCGGTGGCAGCAGCCAACTCAGCTTCCTTTCGGGCTTTGTTAGCAGCCGGATCTCAG
TGGTGGTGGTGGTGGTGCTCGAGTTAACAGCATGGACCACAGCAGTCGACCGAGCGGCCGCCGCTACCAC
GGGGAACCAACCCTTATTACTTTTTGGTTTCACCAAGCGCATTCAGCCGCTGGTCGATCTGTTCCAGGCG
GGCCAGAACCTCGTCCCGATAGGCATCGGTCCGCTCGCCATCCTCGGCGTGATGAGCGTCCTGCATCGAG
TTCACGATCAGACCGACCAGCAGGTTAACCACCGCAAATGTGGTGATCATGATGAAGGGGACAAAGAACA
GCCAGGCATAGGGATAGACCTGCATCACCGGGCGAACGATGCCCATCGACCAGCTTTCCAGCGTCATGAT
CTGGAACAGCGTATAGGCCGACAGACCCAGATCGCCGAACCAGTCGGGAAAGGAGGCGGCGAACAGCTTG
GTCGCGATCACCGCGCCGATGTAGAAGATGATGGTCATCAACAGAAACACGCTGGCCATGCCGGGCAGCG
CAGTGATGAAGGGGCTGCTCGGTCCTTGAAACAAAACTTCCAAAGATCCGCCATCGATGGAGAATTCGTT
GTTGTTATTGTTATTGTTGTTGTTGTTCGAGCTCGAATTAGTCTGCGCGTCTTTCAGGGCTTCATCGACA
GTCTGACGACCGCTGGCGGCGTTGATCACCGCAGTACGCACGGCATACCAGAAAGCGGACATCTGCGGGA
TGTTCGGCATGATTTCACCTTTCTGGGCGTTTTCCATAGTGGCGGCAATACGTGGATCTTTCGCCAACTC
TTCCTCGTAAGACTTCAGCGCTACGGCACCCAGCGGTTTGTCTTTATTAACCGCTTCCAGACCTTCATCA
GTCAGCAGATAGTTTTCGAGGAACTCTTTTGCCAGCTCTTTGTTCGGACTGGCGGCGTTAATACCTGCGC
TCAGCACGCCAACGAACGGTTTGGATGGTTGACCCTTGAAGGTCGGCAGTACCGTTACACCATAATTCAC
TTTGCTGGTGTCGATGTTGGACCATGCCCACGGGCCGTTGATGGTCATCGCTGTTTCGCCTTTATTAAAG
GCAGCTTCTGCGATGGAGTAATCGGTGTCTGCATTCATGTGTTTGTTTTTAATCAGGTCAACCAGGAAGG
TCAGACCCGCTTTCGCGCCAGCGTTATCCACGCCCACGTCTTTAATGTCGTACTTGCCGTTTTCATACTT
GAACGCATAACCCCCGTCAGCAGCAATCAGCGGCCAGGTGAAGTACGGTTCTTGCAGGTTGAACATCAGC
GCGCTCTTACCTTTCGCTTTCAGTTCTTTATCCAGCGCCGGGATCTCTTCCCAGGTTTTTGGCGGGTTCG
GCAGCAGATCTTTGTTATAAATCAGCGATAACGCTTCAACAGCGATCGGGTAAGCAATCAGCTTGCCGTT
GTAACGTACGGCATCCCAGGTAAACGGATACAGCTTGTCCTGGAACGCTTTGTCCGGGGTGATTTCAGCC
AACAGGCCAGATTGAGCGTAGCCACCAAAGCGGTCGTGTGCCCAGAAGATAATGTCAGGGCCATCGCCAG
TTGCCGCAACCTGTGGGAATTTCTCTTCCAGTTTATCCGGATGCTCAACGGTGACTTTAATTCCGGTATC
TTTCTCGAATTTCTTACCGACTTCAGCGAGACCGTTATAGCCTTTATCGCCGTTAATCCAGATTACCAGT
TTACCTTCTTCGATTTTCATAGAAGAACCATGGTGATGGTGATGGTGAGAAGAACCCATATGTATATCTC
CTTCTTAAAGTTAAACAAAATTATTTCTAGAGGGGAATTGTTATCCGCTCACAATTCCCCTATAGTGAGT
CGTATTAATTTCGCGGGATCGAGATCTCGATCCTCTACGCCGGACGCATCGTGGCCGGCATCACCGGCGC
CACAGGTGCGGTTGCTGGCGCCTATATCGCCGACATCACCGATGGGGAAGATCGGGCTCGCCACTTCGGG
CTCATGAGCGCTTGTTTCGGCGTGGGTATGGTGGCAGGCCCCGTGGCCGGGGGACTGTTGGGCGCCATCT
CCTTGCATGCACCATTCCTTGCGGCGGCGGTGCTCAACGGCCTCAACCTACTACTGGGCTGCTTCCTAAT
GCAGGAGTCGCATAAGGGAGAGCGTCGAGATCCCGGACACCATCGAATGGCGCAAAACCTTTCGCGGTAT
GGCATGATAGCGCCCGGAAGAGAGTCAATTCAGGGTGGTGAATGTGAAACCAGTAACGTTATACGATGTC
GCAGAGTATGCCGGTGTCTCTTATCAGACCGTTTCCCGCGTGGTGAACCAGGCCAGCCACGTTTCTGCGA
AAACGCGGGAAAAAGTGGAAGCGGCGATGGCGGAGCTGAATTACATTCCCAACCGCGTGGCACAACAACT
GGCGGGCAAACAGTCGTTGCTGATTGGCGTTGCCACCTCCAGTCTGGCCCTGCACGCGCCGTCGCAAATT
GTCGCGGCGATTAAATCTCGCGCCGATCAACTGGGTGCCAGCGTGGTGGTGTCGATGGTAGAACGAAGCG
GCGTCGAAGCCTGTAAAGCGGCGGTGCACAATCTTCTCGCGCAACGCGTCAGTGGGCTGATCATTAACTA
TCCGCTGGATGACCAGGATGCCATTGCTGTGGAAGCTGCCTGCACTAATGTTCCGGCGTTATTTCTTGAT
GTCTCTGACCAGACACCCATCAACAGTATTATTTTCTCCCATGAAGACGGTACGCGACTGGGCGTGGAGC
ATCTGGTCGCATTGGGTCACCAGCAAATCGCGCTGTTAGCGGGCCCATTAAGTTCTGTCTCGGCGCGTCT
GCGTCTGGCTGGCTGGCATAAATATCTCACTCGCAATCAAATTCAGCCGATAGCGGAACGGGAAGGCGAC
TGGAGTGCCATGTCCGGTTTTCAACAAACCATGCAAATGCTGAATGAGGGCATCGTTCCCACTGCGATGC
TGGTTGCCAACGATCAGATGGCGCTGGGCGCAATGCGCGCCATTACCGAGTCCGGGCTGCGCGTTGGTGC
GGATATCTCGGTAGTGGGATACGACGATACCGAAGACAGCTCATGTTATATCCCGCCGTTAACCACCATC
AAACAGGATTTTCGCCTGCTGGGGCAAACCAGCGTGGACCGCTTGCTGCAACTCTCTCAGGGCCAGGCGG
TGAAGGGCAATCAGCTGTTGCCCGTCTCACTGGTGAAAAGAAAAACCACCCTGGCGCCCAATACGCAAAC
CGCCTCTCCCCGCGCGTTGGCCGATTCATTAATGCAGCTGGCACGACAGGTTTCCCGACTGGAAAGCGGG
CAGTGAGCGCAACGCAATTAATGTAAGTTAGCTCACTCATTAGGCACCGGGATCTCGACCGATGCCCTTG
AGAGCCTTCAACCCAGTCAGCTCCTTCCGGTGGGCGCGGGGCATGACTATCGTCGCCGCACTTATGACTG
TCTTCTTTATCATGCAACTCGTAGGACAGGTGCCGGCAGCGCTCTGGGTCATTTTCGGCGAGGACCGCTT
TCGCTGGAGCGCGACGATGATCGGCCTGTCGCTTGCGGTATTCGGAATCTTGCACGCCCTCGCTCAAGCC
TTCGTCACTGGTCCCGCCACCAAACGTTTCGGCGAGAAGCAGGCCATTATCGCCGGCATGGCGGCCCCAC
GGGTGCGCATGATCGTGCTCCTGTCGTTGAGGACCCGGCTAGGCTGGCGGGGTTGCCTTACTGGTTAGCA
GAATGAATCACCGATACGCGAGCGAACGTGAAGCGACTGCTGCTGCAAAACGTCTGCGACCTGAGCAACA
ACATGAATGGTCTTCGGTTTCCGTGTTTCGTAAAGTCTGGAAACGCGGAAGTCAGCGCCCTGCACCATTA
TGTTCCGGATCTGCATCGCAGGATGCTGCTGGCTACCCTGTGGAACACCTACATCTGTATTAACGAAGCG
CTGGCATTGACCCTGAGTGATTTTTCTCTGGTCCCGCCGCATCCATACCGCCAGTTGTTTACCCTCACAA
CGTTCCAGTAACCGGGCATGTTCATCATCAGTAACCCGTATCGTGAGCATCCTCTCTCGTTTCATCGGTA
TCATTACCCCCATGAACAGAAATCCCCCTTACACGGAGGCATCAGTGACCAAACAGGAAAAAACCGCCCT
TAACATGGCCCGCTTTATCAGAAGCCAGACATTAACGCTTCTGGAGAAACTCAACGAGCTGGACGCGGAT
GAACAGGCAGACATCTGTGAATCGCTTCACGACCACGCTGATGAGCTTTACCGCAGCTGCCTCGCGCGTT
TCGGTGATGACGGTGAAAACCTCTGACACATGCAGCTCCCGGAGACGGTCACAGCTTGTCTGTAAGCGGA
TGCCGGGAGCAGACAAGCCCGTCAGGGCGCGTCAGCGGGTGTTGGCGGGTGTCGGGGCGCAGCCATGACC
CAGTCACGTAGCGATAGCGGAGTGTATACTGGCTTAACTATGCGGCATCAGAGCAGATTGTACTGAGAGT
GCACCATTGCGGTGTGAAATACCGCACAGATGCGTAAGGAGAAAATACCGCATCAGGCGCTCTTCCGCTT
CCTCGCTCACTGACTCGCTGCGCTCGGTCGTTCGGCTGCGGCGAGCGGTATCAGCTCACTCAAAGGCGGT
AATACGGTTATCCACAGAATCAGGGGATAACGCAGGAAAGAACATGTGAGCAAAAGGCCAGCAAAAGGCC
AGGAACCGTAAAAAGGCCGCGTTGCTGGCGTTTTTCCATAGGCTCCGCCCCCCTGACGAGCATCACAAAA
ATCGACGCTCAAGTCAGAGGTGGCGAAACCCGACAGGACTATAAAGATACCAGGCGTTTCCCCCTGGAAG
CTCCCTCGTGCGCTCTCCTGTTCCGACCCTGCCGCTTACCGGATACCTGTCCGCCTTTCTCCCTTCGGGA
AGCGTGGCGCTTTCTCATAGCTCACGCTGTAGGTATCTCAGTTCGGTGTAGGTCGTTCGCTCCAAGCTGG
GCTGTGTGCACGAACCCCCCGTTCAGCCCGACCGCTGCGCCTTATCCGGTAACTATCGTCTTGAGTCCAA
CCCGGTAAGACACGACTTATCGCCACTGGCAGCAGCCACTGGTAACAGGATTAGCAGAGCGAGGTATGTA
GGCGGTGCTACAGAGTTCTTGAAGTGGTGGCCTAACTACGGCTACACTAGAAGGACAGTATTTGGTATCT
GCGCTCTGCTGAAGCCAGTTACCTTCGGAAAAAGAGTTGGTAGCTCTTGATCCGGCAAACAAACCACCGC
TGGTAGCGGTGGTTTTTTTGTTTGCAAGCAGCAGATTACGCGCAGAAAAAAAGGATCTCAAGAAGATCCT
TTGATCTTTTCTACGGGGTCTGACGCTCAGTGGAACGAAAACTCACGTTAAGGGATTTTGGTCATGAACA
ATAAAACTGTCTGCTTACATAAACAGTAATACAAGGGGTGTTATGAGCCATATTCAACGGGAAACGTCTT
GCTCTAGGCCGCGATTAAATTCCAACATGGATGCTGATTTATATGGGTATAAATGGGCTCGCGATAATGT
CGGGCAATCAGGTGCGACAATCTATCGATTGTATGGGAAGCCCGATGCGCCAGAGTTGTTTCTGAAACAT
GGCAAAGGTAGCGTTGCCAATGATGTTACAGATGAGATGGTCAGACTAAACTGGCTGACGGAATTTATGC
CTCTTCCGACCATCAAGCATTTTATCCGTACTCCTGATGATGCATGGTTACTCACCACTGCGATCCCTGG
GAAAACAGCATTCCAGGTATTAGAAGAATATCCTGATTCAGGTGAAAATATTGTTGATGCGCTGGCAGTG
TTCCTGCGCCGGTTGCATTCGATTCCTGTTTGTAATTGTCCTTTTAACAGCGATCGCGTATTTCGTCTCG
CTCAGGCGCAATCACGAATGAATAACGGTTTGGTTGATGCGAGTGATTTTGATGACGAGCGTAATGGCTG
GCCTGTTGAACAAGTCTGGAAAGAAATGCATAAACTTTTGCCATTCTCACCGGATTCAGTCGTCACTCAT
GGTGATTTCTCACTTGATAACCTTATTTTTGACGAGGGGAAATTAATAGGTTGTATTGATGTTGGACGAG
TCGGAATCGCAGACCGATACCAGGATCTTGCCATCCTATGGAACTGCCTCGGTGAGTTTTCTCCTTCATT
ACAGAAACGGCTTTTTCAAAAATATGGTATTGATAATCCTGATATGAATAAATTGCAGTTTCATTTGATG
CTCGATGAGTTTTTCTAAGAATTAATTCATGAGCGGATACATATTTGAATGTATTTAGAAAAATAAACAA
ATAGGGGTTCCGCGCACATTTCCCCGAAAAGTGCCACCTAAATTGTAAGCGTTAATATTTTGTTAAAATT
CGCGTTAAATTTTTGTTAAATCAGCTCATTTTTTAACCAATAGGCCGAAATCGGCAAAATCCCTTATAAA
TCAAAAGAATAGACCGAGATAGGGT
[37 nt withheld, positions 6606-6642]
AAAGAACGTGGACTCCAACGTCAAAGG
[49 nt withheld, positions 6670-6718]
T
[91 nt withheld, positions 6720-6810]
G
[124 nt withheld, positions 6812-6935]
CCCATTCGCCA
Features (pLannotate 1.2.2; 20 found; start..end, strand, type, name):
     26..73      -  terminator     T7 terminator: transcription terminator for bacteriophage T7 RNA polymerase
     81..130     -  CDS            SET1 (fragment): solubility-enhancement tag derived from T7 phage gene 10B
    140..157     -  CDS            9xHis (fragment): 9xHis affinity tag
    740..1840    -  CDS            MBP: maltose binding protein from E. coli; malE (mutated); This version of the gene does not encode a signal sequence, so MBP will remain in the cytosol.
   1850..1867    -  CDS            6xHis: 6xHis affinity tag
   1887..1909    -  RBS            RBS: efficient ribosome binding site from bacteriophage T7 gene 10 (Olins and Rangwala, 1989)
   1924..1948    -  protein_bind   lac operator: The lac repressor binds to the lac operator to inhibit transcription in E. coli. This inhibition can be relieved by adding lactose or isopropyl-β-D-thiogalactopyranoside (IPTG). lac repressor encoded by lacI
   1949..1967    -  promoter       T7 promoter: promoter for bacteriophage T7 RNA polymerase
   1989..2268    +  CDS            TcR (fragment): tetracycline efflux protein; tet; confers resistance to tetracycline
   2276..2353    +  promoter       lacI promoter: lacI
   2354..3436    +  CDS            lacI: lac repressor; lacI; The lac repressor binds to the lac operator to inhibit transcription in E. coli. This inhibition can be relieved by adding lactose or isopropyl-β-D-thiogalactopyranoside (IPTG).
   3449..3470    +  protein_bind   CAP binding site: CAP binding activates transcription in the presence of cAMP. E. coli catabolite activator protein
   3485..3776    +  CDS            TcR (fragment): tetracycline efflux protein; tet; confers resistance to tetracycline
   3848..4228    -  CDS            YPB1_ECOLX: Protein predicted: Swiss-Prot protein existence level 4. From Escherichia coli.
   4245..4436    +  CDS            rop: Rop protein, which maintains plasmids at low copy number; rop
   4538..4677    +  misc_feature   bom: basis of mobility region from pBR322
   4863..5451    -  rep_origin     ori: high-copy-number ColE1/pMB1/pBR322/pUC origin of replication
   5573..6388    +  CDS            KanR: aminoglycoside phosphotransferase; aph(3')-Ia; confers resistance to kanamycin in bacteria or G418 (Geneticin®) in eukaryotes
   6397..6454    -  promoter       AmpR promoter (fragment): bla
   6507..6935    -  rep_origin     f1 ori (sequence partly withheld): f1 bacteriophage origin of replication; arrow indicates direction of (+) strand synthesis
