[The description below was written by a language model from this plasmid's Addgene catalogue record and pLannotate feature annotations shown in this document.]
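Description:
HM3C NaVSp1_p pET24b is a bacterial expression plasmid built on the Novagen pET24b backbone for producing a fragment of NaVSp1, the bacterial voltage-gated sodium channel from Silicibacter pomeroyi. The insert covers residues 122–258 and was introduced by ligation-independent cloning. The protein is made as an N-terminal fusion in the order His tag, maltose binding protein (MBP), 3C protease cleavage site, channel fragment. The annotated MBP lacks a signal sequence, so the fusion stays in the cytosol. MBP aids solubility and, with the 6xHis tag, allows affinity purification, while the 3C site permits removal of both tags. The channel coding region itself is not annotated in the feature table, but an unannotated gap between MBP and the downstream vector sequence is consistent with its position. A short His-tag fragment is also annotated just before the terminator, probably the C-terminal His tag sequence of pET24b. The record does not say whether it is translated.

Expression is driven by a T7 promoter paired with a lac operator and the T7 gene 10 ribosome binding site, and ends at the T7 terminator. The plasmid carries lacI under its own promoter, so transcription is repressed until induction with IPTG, in a host that supplies T7 RNA polymerase. Propagation relies on a pBR322-type ColE1 origin together with rop and the bom region, in line with the recorded low copy number, and selection is by kanamycin resistance (aph(3')-Ia). An f1 origin is also present. The small TcR and AmpR promoter fragments appear to be backbone remnants rather than functional markers. The associated publication concerns a temperature-sensitive domain that controls voltage-gated channel activation, which suggests the construct is used to make recombinant channel protein for biochemical and structural work.
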