Addgene plasmid #127852: HM3C NaVSp1_p pET24b
Purpose: Bacterial expression vector for NaVSp1 bacterial sodium channel residues 122-258. It expresses HIStag-MBP-3C-channel protein.
Depositing lab: Dan Minor. Depositing organization: University of California, San Francisco (UCSF). Publication: Unfolding of a Temperature-Sensitive Domain Controls Voltage-Gated Channel Activation. Arrigoni C, Rohaim A, Shaya D, Findeisen F, Stein RA, Nurva SR, Mishra S, Mchaourab HS, Minor DL Jr. Cell. 2016 Feb 25;164(5):922-36. doi: 10.1016/j.cell.2016.02.001. PubMed 26919429.
Backbone
  Vector backbone: pET24b
  Backbone manufacturer: Novagen
  Vector type: Bacterial Expression
Growth in bacteria
  Bacterial resistance: Kanamycin, 50 μg/mL
  Growth temperature: 37°C
  Growth strain: DH5alpha
  Copy number: Low Copy
Gene/Insert
  Gene/Insert name: NaVSp1
  Species: Silicibacter pomeroyi
  GenBank ID: AY392137.1
  Tag / fusion protein: His Tag; MBP; 3C Cleavage site
  Cloning method: Ligation Independent Cloning
  Sequencing primers: 5′ T7 Forward; 3′ T7 Reverse
Terms and licenses: Academic/Nonprofit Terms; Industry Terms: Not Available to Industry
How to cite: HM3C NaVSp1_p pET24b was a gift from Dan Minor (Addgene plasmid # 127852 ; http://n2t.net/addgene:127852 ; RRID:Addgene_127852)
